>Addgene plasmid #202042 | pCE059-SiT-ddCas12a(E993A)-1xNLS-[Activ]-triplex-DR-M13-DR-pA | addgene full sequence | sequence record 401647 | Addgene NGS Result
CTTTTGCTCACATGTCCTGCAGGCAGCTGCGCGCTCGCTCGCTCACTGAGGCCGCCCGGGCGTCGGGCGA
CCTTTGGTCGCCCGGCCTCAGTGAGCGAGCGAGCGCGCAGAGAGGGAGTGGCCAACTCCATCACTAGGGG
TTCCTGCGGCCGCACGCGTTTAATTAATGCAAAGATGGATAAAGTTTTAAACAGAGAGGAATCTTTGCAG
CTAATGGACCTTCTAGGTCTTGAAAGGAGTGGGAATTGGCTCCGGTGCCCGTCAGTGGGCAGAGCGCACA
TCGCCCACAGTCCCCGAGAAGTTGGGGGGAGGGGTCGGCAATTGAACCGGTGCCTAGAGAAGGTGGCGCG
GGGTAAACTGGGAAAGTGATGTCGTGTACTGGCTCCGCCTTTTTCCCGAGGGTGGGGGAGAACCGTATAT
AAGTGCAGTAGTCGCCGTGAACGTTCTTTTTCGCAACGGGTTTGCCGCCAGAACACAGGTAAGTGCCGTG
TGTGGTTCCCGCGGGCCTGGCCTCTTTACGGGTTATGGCCCTTGCGTGCCTTGAATTACTTCCACCTGGC
TGCAGTACGTGATTCTTGATCCCGAGCTTCGGGTTGGAAGTGGGTGGGAGAGTTCGAGGCCTTGCGCTTA
AGGAGCCCCTTCGCCTCGTGCTTGAGTTGAGGCCTGGCCTGGGCGCTGGGGCCGCCGCGTGCGAATCTGG
TGGCACCTTCGCGCCTGTCTCGCTGCTTTCGATAAGTCTCTAGCCATTTAAAATTTTTGATGACCTGCTG
CGACGCTTTTTTTCTGGCAAGATAGTCTTGTAAATGCGGGCCAAGATCTGCACACTGGTATTTCGGTTTT
TGGGGCCGCGGGCGGCGACGGGGCCCGTGCGTCCCAGCGCACATGTTCGGCGAGGCGGGGCCTGCGAGCG
CGGCCACCGAGAATCGGACGGGGGTAGTCTCAAGCTGGCCGGCCTGCTCTGGTGCCTGGCCTCGCGCCGC
CGTGTATCGCCCCGCCCTGGGCGGCAAGGCTGGCCCGGTCGGCACCAGTTGCGTGAGCGGAAAGATGGCC
GCTTCCCGGCCCTGCTGCAGGGAGCTCAAAATGGAGGACGCGGCGCTCGGGAGAGCGGGCGGGTGAGTCA
CCCACACAAAGGAAAAGGGCCTTTCCGTCCTCAGCCGTCGCTTCATGTGACTCCACGGAGTACCGGGCGC
CGTCCAGGCACCTCGATTAGTTCTCGAGCTTTTGGAGTACGTCGTCTTTAGGTTGGGGGGAGGGGTTTTA
TGCGATGGAGTTTCCCCACACTGAGTGGGTGGAGACTGAAGTTAGGCCAGCTTGGCACTTGATGTAATTC
TCCTTGGAATTTGCCCTTTTTGAGTTTGGATCTTGGTTCATTCTCAAGCCTCAGACAGTGGTTCAAAGTT
TTTTTCTTCCATTTCAGGTGTCGTGAGCTAGCGTTTAAACTTAAGCTTGGTACCGCCACCATGACACAGT
TCGAGGGCTTTACCAACCTGTATCAGGTGAGCAAGACACTGCGGTTTGAGCTGATCCCACAGGGCAAGAC
CCTGAAGCACATCCAGGAGCAGGGCTTCATCGAGGAGGACAAGGCCCGCAATGATCACTACAAGGAGCTG
AAGCCCATCATCGATCGGATCTACAAGACCTATGCCGACCAGTGCCTGCAGCTGGTGCAGCTGGATTGGG
AGAACCTGAGCGCCGCCATCGACTCCTATAGAAAGGAGAAAACCGAGGAGACAAGGAACGCCCTGATCGA
GGAGCAGGCCACATATCGCAATGCCATCCACGACTACTTCATCGGCCGGACAGACAACCTGACCGATGCC
ATCAATAAGAGACACGCCGAGATCTACAAGGGCCTGTTCAAGGCCGAGCTGTTTAATGGCAAGGTGCTGA
AGCAGCTGGGCACCGTGACCACAACCGAGCACGAGAACGCCCTGCTGCGGAGCTTCGACAAGTTTACAAC
CTACTTCTCCGGCTTTTATGAGAACAGGAAGAACGTGTTCAGCGCCGAGGATATCAGCACAGCCATCCCA
CACCGCATCGTGCAGGACAACTTCCCCAAGTTTAAGGAGAATTGTCACATCTTCACACGCCTGATCACCG
CCGTGCCCAGCCTGCGGGAGCACTTTGAGAACGTGAAGAAGGCCATCGGCATCTTCGTGAGCACCTCCAT
CGAGGAGGTGTTTTCCTTCCCTTTTTATAACCAGCTGCTGACACAGACCCAGATCGACCTGTATAACCAG
CTGCTGGGAGGAATCTCTCGGGAGGCAGGCACCGAGAAGATCAAGGGCCTGAACGAGGTGCTGAATCTGG
CCATCCAGAAGAATGATGAGACAGCCCACATCATCGCCTCCCTGCCACACAGATTCATCCCCCTGTTTAA
GCAGATCCTGTCCGATAGGAACACCCTGTCTTTCATCCTGGAGGAGTTTAAGAGCGACGAGGAAGTGATC
CAGTCCTTCTGCAAGTACAAGACACTGCTGAGAAACGAGAACGTGCTGGAGACAGCCGAGGCCCTGTTTA
ACGAGCTGAACAGCATCGACCTGACACACATCTTCATCAGCCACAAGAAGCTGGAGACAATCAGCAGCGC
CCTGTGCGACCACTGGGATACACTGAGGAATGCCCTGTATGAGCGGAGAATCTCCGAGCTGACAGGCAAG
ATCACCAAGTCTGCCAAGGAGAAGGTGCAGCGCAGCCTGAAGCACGAGGATATCAACCTGCAGGAGATCA
TCTCTGCCGCAGGCAAGGAGCTGAGCGAGGCCTTCAAGCAGAAAACCAGCGAGATCCTGTCCCACGCACA
CGCCGCCCTGGATCAGCCACTGCCTACAACCCTGAAGAAGCAGGAGGAGAAGGAGATCCTGAAGTCTCAG
CTGGACAGCCTGCTGGGCCTGTACCACCTGCTGGACTGGTTTGCCGTGGATGAGTCCAACGAGGTGGACC
CCGAGTTCTCTGCCCGGCTGACCGGCATCAAGCTGGAGATGGAGCCTTCTCTGAGCTTCTACAACAAGGC
CAGAAATTATGCCACCAAGAAGCCCTACTCCGTGGAGAAGTTCAAGCTGAACTTTCAGATGCCTACACTG
GCCTCTGGCTGGGACGTGAATAAGGAGAAGAACAATGGCGCCATCCTGTTTGTGAAGAACGGCCTGTACT
ATCTGGGCATCATGCCAAAGCAGAAGGGCAGGTATAAGGCCCTGAGCTTCGAGCCCACAGAGAAAACCAG
CGAGGGCTTTGATAAGATGTACTATGACTACTTCCCTGATGCCGCCAAGATGATCCCAAAGTGCAGCACC
CAGCTGAAGGCCGTGACAGCCCACTTTCAGACCCACACAACCCCCATCCTGCTGTCCAACAATTTCATCG
AGCCTCTGGAGATCACAAAGGAGATCTACGACCTGAACAATCCTGAGAAGGAGCCAAAGAAGTTTCAGAC
AGCCTACGCCAAGAAAACCGGCGACCAGAAGGGCTACAGAGAGGCCCTGTGCAAGTGGATCGACTTCACA
AGGGATTTTCTGTCCAAGTATACCAAGACAACCTCTATCGATCTGTCTAGCCTGCGGCCATCCTCTCAGT
ATAAGGACCTGGGCGAGTACTATGCCGAGCTGAATCCCCTGCTGTACCACATCAGCTTCCAGAGAATCGC
CGAGAAGGAGATCATGGATGCCGTGGAGACAGGCAAGCTGTACCTGTTCCAGATCTATAACAAGGACTTT
GCCAAGGGCCACCACGGCAAGCCTAATCTGCACACACTGTATTGGACCGGCCTGTTTTCTCCAGAGAACC
TGGCCAAGACAAGCATCAAGCTGAATGGCCAGGCCGAGCTGTTCTACCGCCCTAAGTCCAGGATGAAGAG
GATGGCACACCGGCTGGGAGAGAAGATGCTGAACAAGAAGCTGAAGGATCAGAAAACCCCAATCCCCGAC
ACCCTGTACCAGGAGCTGTACGACTATGTGAATCACAGACTGTCCCACGACCTGTCTGATGAGGCCAGGG
CCCTGCTGCCCAACGTGATCACCAAGGAGGTGTCTCACGAGATCATCAAGGATAGGCGCTTTACCAGCGA
CAAGTTCTTTTTCCACGTGCCTATCACACTGAACTATCAGGCCGCCAATTCCCCATCTAAGTTCAACCAG
AGGGTGAATGCCTACCTGAAGGAGCACCCCGAGACACCTATCATCGGCATCGATCGGGGCGAGAGAAACC
TGATCTATATCACAGTGATCGACTCCACCGGCAAGATCCTGGAGCAGCGGAGCCTGAACACCATCCAGCA
GTTTGATTACCAGAAGAAGCTGGACAACAGGGAGAAGGAGAGGGTGGCAGCAAGGCAGGCCTGGTCTGTG
GTGGGCACAATCAAGGATCTGAAGCAGGGCTATCTGAGCCAGGTCATCCACGAGATCGTGGACCTGATGA
TCCACTACCAGGCCGTGGTGGTGCTGGCGAACCTGAATTTCGGCTTTAAGAGCAAGAGGACCGGCATCGC
CGAGAAGGCCGTGTACCAGCAGTTCGAGAAGATGCTGATCGATAAGCTGAATTGCCTGGTGCTGAAGGAC
TATCCAGCAGAGAAAGTGGGAGGCGTGCTGAACCCATACCAGCTGACAGACCAGTTCACCTCCTTTGCCA
AGATGGGCACCCAGTCTGGCTTCCTGTTTTACGTGCCTGCCCCATATACATCTAAGATCGATCCCCTGAC
CGGCTTCGTGGACCCCTTCGTGTGGAAAACCATCAAGAATCACGAGAGCCGCAAGCACTTCCTGGAGGGC
TTCGACTTTCTGCACTACGACGTGAAAACCGGCGACTTCATCCTGCACTTTAAGATGAACAGAAATCTGT
CCTTCCAGAGGGGCCTGCCCGGCTTTATGCCTGCATGGGATATCGTGTTCGAGAAGAACGAGACACAGTT
TGACGCCAAGGGCACCCCTTTCATCGCCGGCAAGAGAATCGTGCCAGTGATCGAGAATCACAGATTCACC
GGCAGATACCGGGACCTGTATCCTGCCAACGAGCTGATCGCCCTGCTGGAGGAGAAGGGCATCGTGTTCA
GGGATGGCTCCAACATCCTGCCAAAGCTGCTGGAGAATGACGATTCTCACGCCATCGACACCATGGTGGC
CCTGATCCGCAGCGTGCTGCAGATGCGGAACTCCAATGCCGCCACAGGCGAGGACTATATCAACAGCCCC
GTGCGCGATCTGAATGGCGTGTGCTTCGACTCCCGGTTTCAGAACCCAGAGTGGCCCATGGACGCCGATG
CCAATGGCGCCTACCACATCGCCCTGAAGGGCCAGCTGCTGCTGAATCACCTGAAGGAGAGCAAGGATCT
GAAGCTGCAGAACGGCATCTCCAATCAGGACTGGCTGGCCTACATCCAGGAGCTGCGCAACAAAAGGCCG
GCGGCCACGAAAAAGGCCGGCCAGGCAAAAAAGAAAAAGGGATCCGGTGGGGGTGGGTCCAGCGGGTTGC
CTAATGGGTTGGATGGTGACGAGGATTTTAGCGATATCGCCGATATGGACTTTTCAGCTCTCCTCAGCCA
GATAAGCTCTGGAAGTAGTGGGCTTCCAAATGGGCTTGACGGTGACGAAGATTTCTCTGATATAGCGGAC
ATGGACTTCTCAGCTCTGCTCTCCCAGATTTCTTCAGGGTCCAGCGGCTTGCCCAACGGCCTCGATGGCG
ACGAGGATTTTTCTGACATAGCAGACATGGACTTTTCCGCACTCCTCAGTCAGATTTCTTCTGGAGGCGG
TGGAAGCGGCTTCAGCGTGGACACCAGTGCCCTGCTGGACCTGTTCAGCCCCTCGGTGACCGTGCCCGAC
ATGAGCCTGCCTGACCTTGACAGCAGCCTGGCCAGTATCCAAGAGCTCCTGTCTCCCCAGGAGCCCCCCA
GGCCTCCCGAGGCAGAGAACAGCAGCCCGGATTCAGGGAAGCAGCTGGTGCACTACACAGCGCAGCCGCT
GTTCCTGCTGGACCCCGGCTCCGTGGACACCGGGAGCAACGACCTGCCGGTGCTGTTTGAGCTGGGAGAG
GGCTCCTACTTCTCCGAAGGGGACGGCTTCGCCGAGGACCCCACCATCTCCCTGCTGACAGGCTCGGAGC
CTCCCAAAGCCAAGGACCCCACTGTCTCCGGATCCTACCCATACGATGTTCCAGATTACGCTTATCCCTA
CGACGTGCCTGATTATGCATACCCATATGATGTCCCCGACTATGCCTAAGAATTCGATTCGTCAGTAGGG
TTGTAAAGGTTTTTCTTTTCCTGAGAAAACAACCTTTTGTTTTCTCAGGTTTTGCTTTTTGGCCTTTCCC
TAGCTTTAAAAAAAAAAAAGCAAAACTCACCGAGGCAGTTCCATAGGATGGCAAGATCCTGGTATTGGTC
TGCGAAATTTCTACTCTTGTAGATTGAAGAGCCAGGAAACAGCTATGACGCTCTTCTAATTTCTACTCTT
GTAGATTCTAGAAAAGAATTCGATATCAAGCTTATCGATAATCAACCTCTGGATTACAAAATTTGTGAAA
GATTGACTGGTATTCTTAACTATGTTGCTCCTTTTACGCTATGTGGATACGCTGCTTTAATGCCTTTGTA
TCATGCTATTGCTTCCCGTATGGCTTTCATTTTCTCCTCCTTGTATAAATCCTGGTTGCTGTCTCTTTAT
GAGGAGTTGTGGCCCGTTGTCAGGCAACGTGGCGTGGTGTGCACTGTGTTTGCTGACGCAACCCCCACTG
GTTGGGGCATTGCCACCACCTGTCAGCTCCTTTCCGGGACTTTCGCTTTCCCCCTCCCTATTGCCACGGC
GGAACTCATCGCCGCCTGCCTTGCCCGCTGCTGGACAGGGGCTCGGCTGTTGGGCACTGACAATTCCGTG
GTGTTGTCGGGGAAATCATCGTCCTTTCCTTGGCTGCTCGCCTATGTTGCCACCTGGATTCTGCGCGGGA
CGTCCTTCTGCTACGTCCCTTCGGCCCTCAATCCAGCGGACCTTCCTTCCCGCGGCCTGCTGCCGGCTCT
GCGGCCTCTTCCGCGTCTTCGCCTTCGCCCTCAGACGAGTCGGATCTCCCTTTGGGCCGCCTCCCCGCAT
CGATACCGAGCGCTAATAAAAGATCTTTATTTTCATTAGATCTGTGTGTTGGTTTTTTGTGTCACGTGCG
GACCGAGCGGCCGCAGGAACCCCTAGTGATGGAGTTGGCCACTCCCTCTCTGCGCGCTCGCTCGCTCACT
GAGGCCGGGCGACCAAAGGTCGCCCGACGCCCGGGCTTTGCCCGGGCGGCCTCAGTGAGCGAGCGAGCGC
GCAGCTGCCTGCAGGGGCGCCTGATGCGGTATTTTCTCCTTACGCATCTGTGCGGTATTTCACACCGCAT
A
[95 nt withheld, positions 7352-7446]
T
[46 nt withheld, positions 7448-7493]
C
[141 nt withheld, positions 7495-7635]
CCTTTGACGTTGGAGTCCACGTTCTTT
[37 nt withheld, positions 7663-7699]
ACTCTATCTCGGGCTATTCTTTTGATTTATAAGGGATTTTGCCGATTTCGGTCTATTGGTTAAAAAATGA
GCTGATTTAACAAAAATTTAACGCGAATTTTAACAAAATATTAACGTTTACAATTTTATGGTGCACTCTC
AGTACAATCTGCTCTGATGCCGCATAGTTAAGCCAGCCCCGACACCCGCCAACACCCGCTGACGCGCCCT
GACGGGCTTGTCTGCTCCCGGCATCCGCTTACAGACAAGCTGTGACCTTCTCCGGGAGCTGCATGTGTCA
GAGGTTTTCACCGTCATCACCGAAACGCGCGATACGAAAGGGCCTCGTGATACGCCTATTTTTATAGGTT
AATGTCATGATAATAATGGTTTCTTAGACGTCAGGTGGCACTTTTCGGGGAAATGTGCGCGGAACCCCTA
TTTGTTTATTTTTCTAAATACATTCAAATATGTATCCGCTCATGAGACAATAACCCTGATAAATGCTTCA
ATAATATTGAAAAAGGAAGAGTATGAGTATTCAACATTTCCGTGTCGCCCTTATTCCCTTTTTTGCGGCA
TTTTGCCTTCCTGTTTTTGCTCACCCAGAAACGCTGGTGAAAGTAAAAGATGCTGAAGATCAGTTGGGTG
CACGAGTGGGTTACATCGAACTGGATCTCAACAGCGGTAAGATCCTTGAGAGTTTTCGCCCCGAAGAACG
TTTTCCAATGATGAGCACTTTTAAAGTTCTGCTATGTGGCGCGGTATTATCCCGTATTGACGCCGGGCAA
GAGCAACTCGGTCGCCGCATACACTATTCTCAGAATGACTTGGTTGAGTACTCACCAGTCACAGAAAAGC
ATCTTACGGATGGCATGACAGTAAGAGAATTATGCAGTGCTGCCATAACCATGAGTGATAACACTGCGGC
CAACTTACTTCTGACAACGATCGGAGGACCGAAGGAGCTAACCGCTTTTTTGCACAACATGGGGGATCAT
GTAACTCGCCTTGATCGTTGGGAACCGGAGCTGAATGAAGCCATACCAAACGACGAGCGTGACACCACGA
TGCCTGTAGCAATGGCAACAACGTTGCGCAAACTATTAACTGGCGAACTACTTACTCTAGCTTCCCGGCA
ACAATTAATAGACTGGATGGAGGCGGATAAAGTTGCAGGACCACTTCTGCGCTCGGCCCTTCCGGCTGGC
TGGTTTATTGCTGATAAATCTGGAGCCGGTGAGCGTGGGTCTCGCGGTATCATTGCAGCACTGGGGCCAG
ATGGTAAGCCCTCCCGTATCGTAGTTATCTACACGACGGGGAGTCAGGCAACTATGGATGAACGAAATAG
ACAGATCGCTGAGATAGGTGCCTCACTGATTAAGCATTGGTAACTGTCAGACCAAGTTTACTCATATATA
CTTTAGATTGATTTAAAACTTCATTTTTAATTTAAAAGGATCTAGGTGAAGATCCTTTTTGATAATCTCA
TGACCAAAATCCCTTAACGTGAGTTTTCGTTCCACTGAGCGTCAGACCCCGTAGAAAAGATCAAAGGATC
TTCTTGAGATCCTTTTTTTCTGCGCGTAATCTGCTGCTTGCAAACAAAAAAACCACCGCTACCAGCGGTG
GTTTGTTTGCCGGATCAAGAGCTACCAACTCTTTTTCCGAAGGTAACTGGCTTCAGCAGAGCGCAGATAC
CAAATACTGTTCTTCTAGTGTAGCCGTAGTTAGGCCACCACTTCAAGAACTCTGTAGCACCGCCTACATA
CCTCGCTCTGCTAATCCTGTTACCAGTGGCTGCTGCCAGTGGCGATAAGTCGTGTCTTACCGGGTTGGAC
TCAAGACGATAGTTACCGGATAAGGCGCAGCGGTCGGGCTGAACGGGGGGTTCGTGCACACAGCCCAGCT
TGGAGCGAACGACCTACACCGAACTGAGATACCTACAGCGTGAGCTATGAGAAAGCGCCACGCTTCCCGA
AGGGAGAAAGGCGGACAGGTATCCGGTAAGCGGCAGGGTCGGAACAGGAGAGCGCACGAGGGAGCTTCCA
GGGGGAAACGCCTGGTATCTTTATAGTCCTGTCGGGTTTCGCCACCTCTGACTTGAGCGTCGATTTTTGT
GATGCTCGTCAGGGGGGCGGAGCCTATGGAAAAACGCCAGCAACGCGGCCTTTTTACGGTTCCTGGCCTT
TTGCTGGC
Features (pLannotate 1.2.2; 22 found; start..end, strand, type, name):
     27..54      +  repeat_region  AAV2 ITR (fragment): inverted terminal repeat of adeno-associated virus serotype 2 inverted
     83..110     +  repeat_region  AAV2 ITR (fragment): inverted terminal repeat of adeno-associated virus serotype 2 inverted
    175..241     +  CDS            small t antigen (fragment): SV40 (simian virus 40) small t antigen
    248..1426    +  promoter       EF-1α promoter: strong constitutive promoter for human elongation factor EF-1α
   1461..5381    +  CDS            AsCpf1: CRISPR-associated protein from Acidaminococcus sp. BV3L6 (Zetsche et al., 2015)
   5382..5429    +  CDS            nucleoplasmin NLS: bipartite nuclear localization signal from nucleoplasmin
   5448..5540    +  CDS            Rela (fragment): TF65_MOUSE - Also known as Nfkb3. Experimental evidence at protein level: Swiss-Prot protein existence level 1. NF-kappa-B is a pleiotropic transcription factor present in almost all cell types and is the endpoint of a series of signal transduction events that are initiated by a vast array of stimuli related to many biological processes such as inflammation, immunity, differentiation, cell growth, tumorigenesis and apoptosis. NF-kappa-B is a homo- or heterodimeric complex formed by the Rel-like domain- containing proteins RELA/p65, RELB, NFKB1/p105, NFKB1/p50, REL and NFKB2/p52. The heterodime
   5595..5620    +  CDS            RelA (p65) AD (fragment): transcriptional activation domain of human RelA, also known as p65 (O'Shea and Perkins, 2008)
   5748..6119    +  CDS            HSF1: C-terminal activation domain from the human heat shock transcription factor HSF1
   6126..6206    +  CDS            3xHA: three tandem HA epitope tags
   6322..6375    -  CDS            KanR (fragment): aminoglycoside phosphotransferase; aph(3')-Ia; confers resistance to kanamycin
   6456..6480    +  misc_feature   MCS (fragment): pBluescript multiple cloning site
   6480..7068    +  misc_feature   WPRE: woodchuck hepatitis virus posttranscriptional regulatory element
   7085..7132    +  polyA_signal   poly(A) signal: synthetic polyadenylation signal
   7155..7295    +  repeat_region  AAV2 ITR: inverted terminal repeat of adeno-associated virus serotype 2 inverted
   7300..7351    -  misc_feature   bom (fragment): basis of mobility region from pBR322
   7370..7825    +  rep_origin     f1 ori (sequence partly withheld): f1 bacteriophage origin of replication; arrow indicates direction of (+) strand synthesis
   7826..7875    -  misc_feature   bom (fragment): basis of mobility region from pBR322
   7977..8011    -  CDS            rop (fragment): Rop protein, which maintains plasmids at low copy number; rop
   8107..8211    +  promoter       AmpR promoter: bla
   8212..9072    +  CDS            AmpR: β-lactamase; bla; confers resistance to ampicillin, carbenicillin, and related antibiotics
   9243..9831    +  rep_origin     ori: high-copy-number ColE1/pMB1/pBR322/pUC origin of replication
