[The description below was written by a language model from this plasmid's Addgene catalogue record and pLannotate feature annotations shown in this document.]
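Description:
pCE059-SiT-ddCas12a(E993A)-1xNLS-[Activ]-triplex-DR-M13-DR-pA is a 9,877 bp mammalian expression plasmid built on the pAAV-MCS backbone. It is propagated in bacteria at high copy from a ColE1/pUC-type origin under ampicillin selection (AmpR with its bla promoter), and it also carries an f1 phage origin. AAV2 inverted terminal repeats flank the expression cassette; the downstream ITR is annotated in full, while only short fragments of the upstream one were detected. The catalogue lists the plasmid simply as a mammalian expression vector, and the record does not state whether it is meant to be packaged into AAV.

The payload is a single-transcript ("SiT") CRISPR activation unit driven by the constitutive EF-1α promoter. The open reading frame encodes Acidaminococcus Cas12a (AsCpf1) carrying the E993A mutation that abolishes DNase activity. It is fused in turn to one bipartite nucleoplasmin NLS, the [Activ] transactivation module (annotated as RelA/p65 activation domain segments followed by the HSF1 C-terminal activation domain) and a 3xHA epitope tag. According to the deposit description, the 3' UTR contains a MALAT1 triplex, which stabilises the protein-coding part of the message, followed by Cas12a direct repeats flanking a crRNA cloning site, here occupied by an M13 spacer. These UTR elements are not named in the feature table; they presumably lie in the region between the HA tag and the WPRE, where only spurious-looking small fragments are called. A WPRE and a synthetic poly(A) signal complete the transcript.

Because Cas12a retains its RNase activity for processing its own direct repeats, the protein can excise the crRNA from the same Pol II transcript that encodes it. The construct serves for crRNA-programmed transcriptional activation and was used in optimising Cas12a-driven synthetic gene regulatory networks.
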