Addgene plasmid #202042: pCE059-SiT-ddCas12a(E993A)-1xNLS-[Activ]-triplex-DR-M13-DR-pA
Purpose: Encodes a DNase-dead AsCpf1 fused to a NLP nuclear localization signal (NLS) and [Activ] transactivation domain. 3' UTR has a MALAT1 triplex, dCas12a direct repeats (DR), and a crRNA cloning site.
Depositing lab: Darren Cusanovich. Depositing organization: University of Arizona. Publication: Optimization of a Cas12a-Driven Synthetic Gene Regulatory Network System. Kang H, Fitch JC, Varghese RP, Thorne CA, Cusanovich DA. ACS Synth Biol. 2025 May 16;14(5):1732-1744. doi: 10.1021/acssynbio.5c00084. Epub 2025 May 2. PubMed 40316310.
Backbone
  Vector backbone: pAAV-MCS
  Total vector size (bp): 9877
  Vector type: Mammalian Expression
Growth in bacteria
  Bacterial resistance: Ampicillin, 100 μg/mL
  Growth temperature: 37°C
  Growth strain: NEB Stable
  Copy number: High Copy
Gene/Insert
  Gene/Insert name: ddCas12a(E993A)-1xNLS-[Activ]
  gRNA/shRNA sequence: M13
  Species: Synthetic
Terms and licenses: Academic/Nonprofit Terms; Industry Terms: Not Available to Industry
Depositor comments: Please visit https://doi.org/10.1101/2023.05.08.539911 for bioRxiv preprint.
How to cite: pCE059-SiT-ddCas12a(E993A)-1xNLS-[Activ]-triplex-DR-M13-DR-pA was a gift from Darren Cusanovich (Addgene plasmid # 202042 ; http://n2t.net/addgene:202042 ; RRID:Addgene_202042)
